Addgene plasmid #42999: I-AGCA
Depositing lab: Chad Cowan & Kiran Musunuru. Depositing organization: Harvard University. Publication: A TALEN Genome-Editing System for Generating Human Stem Cell-Based Disease Models. Ding Q, Lee YK, Schaefer EA, Peters DT, Veres A, Kim K, Kuperwasser N, Motola DL, Meissner TB, Hendriks WT, Trevisan M, Gupta RM, Moisan A, Banks E, Friesen M, Schinzel RT, Xia F, Tang A, Xia Y, Figueroa E, Wann A, Ahfeldt T, Daheron L, Zhang F, Rubin LL, Peng LF, Chung RT, Musunuru K, Cowan CA. Cell Stem Cell. 2012 Dec 12. pii: S1934-5909(12)00645-5. doi: 10.1016/j.stem.2012.11.011. PubMed 23246482.
Backbone
  Vector backbone: pCRII-TOPO
  Backbone manufacturer: Invitrogen
  Backbone size w/o insert (bp): 3973
  Vector type: Bacterial Cloning
Growth in bacteria
  Bacterial resistance: Ampicillin and Kanamycin, 100 & 50 μg/mL
  Growth temperature: 37°C
  Growth strain: Top10
  Copy number: High Copy
Gene/Insert
  Gene/Insert name: I-AGCA
  Species: Synthetic
  Insert size (bp): 424
  Cloning method: TOPO Cloning
  Sequencing primers: 5′ T7; 3′ M13-rev
Terms and licenses: Academic/Nonprofit Terms; Industry Terms: Not Available to Industry
How to cite: I-AGCA was a gift from Chad Cowan & Kiran Musunuru (Addgene plasmid # 42999 ; http://n2t.net/addgene:42999 ; RRID:Addgene_42999)
