[The description below was written by a language model from this plasmid's Addgene catalogue record.]
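Description:
I-AGCA is a bacterial cloning plasmid built on the commercial pCRII-TOPO backbone (about 4.0 kb without insert), into which a 424 bp synthetic fragment was introduced by TOPO cloning. It is a high-copy plasmid propagated in E. coli and carries both ampicillin and kanamycin resistance, so either or both drugs can be used for selection. The vector is meant for storage and amplification of the insert rather than for expression in any host. The record lists no promoter driving the insert, no tags and no reporters. The T7 and M13-reverse sites named as sequencing primers flank the cloning site and allow the insert to be verified from both sides.

The record gives no functional annotation for the insert beyond its name, its synthetic origin and its size, and no feature table is provided. The associated publication describes a TALEN genome-editing system for generating human stem cell-based disease models. The name and insert length are consistent with a preassembled module of TALE repeats specifying the four-base target AGCA, with the "I" prefix probably marking the module's position in an ordered assembly. This interpretation is an inference from the name and context, not something the record states. On that reading, the plasmid would be one member of a library of modules that are excised or amplified and joined in series to build custom TALE DNA-binding arrays, which are then fused to a nuclease domain in a separate expression vector. The construct itself does not encode a complete TALEN and has no documented use on its own outside such an assembly scheme.
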