>Addgene plasmid #42999 | I-AGCA | depositor partial sequence | sequence record 58264 | I-AGCA sequence 424 bps
CGTCTCCTGACCCCAGAGCAGGTCGTGGCAATCGCCTCCAACATTGGCGGGAAACAGGCACTCGAGACTG
TCCAGCGCCTGCTTCCCGTGCTGTGCCAAGCGCACGGACTCACCCCAGAGCAGGTCGTGGCAATCGCGAG
CAATAACGGCGGAAAACAGGCTTTGGAAACGGTGCAGAGGCTCCTTCCAGTGCTGTGCCAAGCGCACGGC
CTCACCCCAGAGCAGGTCGTGGCGATCGCAAGCCACGACGGAGGAAAGCAAGCCTTGGAAACAGTACAGA
GGCTGTTGCCTGTGCTGTGCCAAGCGCACGGATTAACCCCAGAGCAGGTCGTGGCAATCGCCTCCAACAT
TGGCGGGAAACAGGCACTCGAGACTGTCCAGCGCCTGCTTCCCGTGCTGTGCCAAGCGCACGGCTTAAGA
GACG
