>Addgene plasmid #42999 | I-AGCA | addgene partial sequence | sequence record 59962 | M13-F20 5'-TGTAAAACGACGGCCAGT-3'
CTATAGGGCGAATTGGGCCCTCTAGATGCATGCTCGAGCGGCCGCCAGTGTGATGGATATCTGCAGAATT
CGCCCTTATATAGATGCCGTCCTAGCGCGTCTCCTGACCCCAGAGCAGGTCGTGGCAATCGCCTCCAACA
TTGGCGGGAAACAGGCACTCGAGACTGTCCAGCGCCTGCTTCCCGTGCTGTGCCAAGCGCACGGACTCAC
CCCAGAGCAGGTCGTGGCAATCGCGAGCAATAACGGCGGAAAACAGGCTTTGGAAACGGTGCAGAGGCTC
CTTCCAGTGCTGTGCCAAGCGCACGGCCTCACCCCAGAGCAGGTCGTGGCGATCGCAAGCCACGACGGAG
GAAAGCAAGCCTTGGAAACAGTACAGAGGCTGTTGCCTGTGCTGTGCCAAGCGCACGGATTAACCCCAGA
GCAGGTCGTGGCAATCGCCTCCAACATTGGCGGGAAACAGGCACTCGAGACTGTCCAGCGCCTGCTTCCC
GTGCTGTGCCAAGCGCACGGCTTAAGAGACGTGGGCACAGGAAAGATACTTAAGGGCGAATTCCAGCACA
CTGGCGGCCGTTACTAGTGGATCCGAGCTCGGTACCAAGCTTGGCGTAATCATGGTCATAGCTGTTTCCT
GTGTGAAATTGTTATCCGCTCACAATTCCACACAACATACGAGCCGGAAGCATAAAGTGTAAAGCCTGGG
GTGCCTAATGAGTGAGCTAACTCACATTAATTGCGTTGCGCTCACTGCCCGCTTTCCAGTCGGGAAACCT
GTCGTGCCAGCTGCATTAATGAATCGGCCAACGCGCGGGGAGAGGCGGTTTGCGTATTGGGCGCTCTTCC
GCTTCCTCGCTCACTGACTCGCTGCGC
